Addgene plasmid #194685: pCDNA5/FRT_CMV_NES-Caprola_09-mEGFP
Purpose: CMV driven expression of the calcium recorder Caprola_09 in mammalian cell lines fused to mEGFP
Depositing lab: Kai Johnsson. Depositing organization: Max Planck Institute for Medical Research. Publication: Recording physiological history of cells with chemical labeling. Huppertz MC, Wilhelm J, Grenier V, Schneider MW, Falt T, Porzberg N, Hausmann D, Hoffmann DC, Hai L, Tarnawski M, Pino G, Slanchev K, Kolb I, Acuna C, Fenk LM, Baier H, Hiblot J, Johnsson K. Science. 2024 Feb 23;383(6685):890-897. doi: 10.1126/science.adg0812. Epub 2024 Feb 22. PubMed 38386755.
Backbone
  Vector backbone: pcDNA5/FRT
  Backbone size w/o insert (bp): 5000
  Vector type: Mammalian Expression
  Selectable markers: Hygromycin
Growth in bacteria
  Bacterial resistance: Ampicillin, 100 μg/mL
  Growth temperature: 37°C
  Growth strain: DH5alpha
  Copy number: High Copy
Gene/Insert
  Gene/Insert name: Caprola_09-mEGFP
  Species: Synthetic
  Insert size (bp): 2340
  Promoter: CMV
  Tag / fusion protein: mEGFP (C terminal on insert)
  Cloning method: Gibson Cloning
Terms and licenses: Academic/Nonprofit Terms; Industry Terms: Not Available to Industry
How to cite: pCDNA5/FRT_CMV_NES-Caprola_09-mEGFP was a gift from Kai Johnsson (Addgene plasmid # 194685 ; http://n2t.net/addgene:194685 ; RRID:Addgene_194685)
