[The description below was written by a language model from this plasmid's Addgene catalogue record and pLannotate feature annotations shown in this document.]
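Description:
pCDNA5/FRT_CMV_NES-Caprola_09-mEGFP is a mammalian expression plasmid of about 7.3 kb built on the pcDNA5/FRT backbone. It is maintained in E. coli at high copy through a ColE1/pUC-type origin and selected with ampicillin via the β-lactamase gene. Several short annotated hits (an HIV-1 LTR fragment, a ble fragment, an f1 ori fragment, lac regulatory elements) look like backbone remnants or sequence-similarity matches rather than functional parts of the design.

The payload is a synthetic open reading frame of roughly 2.3 kb driven by the human CMV immediate-early enhancer and promoter and terminated by the bovine growth hormone polyadenylation signal; a T7 promoter sits just upstream of the coding region. The annotated fragments show how the Caprola_09 calcium recorder is arranged: HaloTag-derived segments are split and rearranged around a calmodulin domain and a short stretch matching GCaMP2, which plausibly corresponds to a calmodulin-binding peptide, although the record does not say so. This layout fits a design in which calcium binding controls the ability of the HaloTag portion to react covalently with chloroalkane ligands, so that periods of elevated calcium are recorded as permanent chemical labelling. A full-length monomeric EGFP is fused at the C terminus, giving a constitutive fluorescent readout of expression. The name indicates a nuclear export signal, but this is not annotated in the feature table.

Downstream, an FRT site directly precedes a hygromycin resistance gene with an SV40 polyadenylation signal. This is the standard arrangement for Flp-mediated integration into a host cell line carrying a genomic FRT site, where integration supplies the promoter for hygromycin resistance, allowing selection of stable isogenic lines. The plasmid can also be used for transient expression in mammalian cell lines.
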