Features (pLannotate 1.2.2; 25 found; start..end, strand, type, name):
     28..80      -  misc_feature   bom (fragment): basis of mobility region from pBR322
    235..614     +  enhancer       CMV enhancer: human cytomegalovirus immediate early enhancer
    615..818     +  promoter       CMV promoter: human cytomegalovirus (CMV) immediate early promoter
    814..847     +  LTR            5' LTR (truncated) (fragment): truncated 5' long terminal repeat (LTR) from HIV-1
    863..881     +  promoter       T7 promoter: promoter for bacteriophage T7 RNA polymerase
    979..1009    +  CDS            HaloTag® (fragment): modified bacterial dehalogenase that forms covalent bonds with chloroalkane derivatives
   1014..1456    +  CDS            calmodulin (fragment): calcium-binding protein
   1565..1639    +  CDS            GCaMP2 (fragment): GCaMP2 is a basic (constitutively fluorescent) green fluorescent protein published in 2006, derived from Aequorea victoria.
   1649..2068    +  CDS            HaloTag® (fragment): modified bacterial dehalogenase that forms covalent bonds with chloroalkane derivatives
   2114..2527    +  CDS            HaloTag® (fragment): modified bacterial dehalogenase that forms covalent bonds with chloroalkane derivatives
   2537..3253    +  CDS            mEGFP: mEGFP is a basic (constitutively fluorescent) green fluorescent protein published in 2002, derived from Aequorea victoria. It has moderate acid sensitivity.
   3294..3518    +  polyA_signal   bGH poly(A) signal: bovine growth hormone polyadenylation signal
   3522..3543    +  promoter       SV40 promoter (fragment): SV40 enhancer and early promoter
   3564..3797    +  rep_origin     f1 ori (fragment) (sequence partly withheld): f1 bacteriophage origin of replication; arrow indicates direction of (+) strand synthesis
   3802..3849    +  protein_bind   FRT: FLP-mediated recombination occurs in the 8-bp core sequence TCTAGAAA (Turan and Bode, 2011). FLP recombinase from the Saccharomyces cerevisiae 2μ plasmid
   3857..4879    +  CDS            HygR: aminoglycoside phosphotransferase from E. coli; aph(4)-Ia; confers resistance to hygromycin
   4889..5014    +  CDS            ble (fragment): BLE_KLEPN - Experimental evidence at protein level: Swiss-Prot protein existence level 1. Binding protein with a strong affinity to the bleomycin family of antibiotics. Binds to CL990; an antimitotic-antibiotic compound. From Klebsiella pneumoniae.
   5009..5130    +  polyA_signal   SV40 poly(A) signal: SV40 polyadenylation signal
   5203..5219    -  protein_bind   lac operator: The lac repressor binds to the lac operator to inhibit transcription in E. coli. This inhibition can be relieved by adding lactose or isopropyl-β-D-thiogalactopyranoside (IPTG). lac repressor encoded by lacI
   5227..5257    -  promoter       lac promoter: promoter for the E. coli lac operon
   5272..5293    -  protein_bind   CAP binding site: CAP binding activates transcription in the presence of cAMP. E. coli catabolite activator protein
   5306..5398    -  CDS            lacI (fragment): lac repressor; lacI; The lac repressor binds to the lac operator to inhibit transcription in E. coli. This inhibition can be relieved by adding lactose or isopropyl-β-D-thiogalactopyranoside (IPTG).
   5581..6170    -  rep_origin     ori: high-copy-number ColE1/pMB1/pBR322/pUC origin of replication
   6341..7201    -  CDS            AmpR: β-lactamase; bla; confers resistance to ampicillin, carbenicillin, and related antibiotics
   7202..7306    -  promoter       AmpR promoter: bla
>Addgene plasmid #194685 | pCDNA5/FRT_CMV_NES-Caprola_09-mEGFP | addgene full sequence | sequence record 388604 | Addgene NGS Result
GACGGATCGGGAGATCTCCCGATCCCCTATGGTGCACTCTCAGTACAATCTGCTCTGATGCCGCATAGTT
AAGCCAGTATCTGCTCCCTGCTTGTGTGTTGGAGGTCGCTGAGTAGTGCGCGAGCAAAATTTAAGCTACA
ACAAGGCAAGGCTTGACCGACAATTGCATGAAGAATCTGCTTAGGGTTAGGCGTTTTGCGCTGCTTCGCG
ATGTACGGGCCAGATATACGCGTTGACATTGATTATTGACTAGTTATTAATAGTAATCAATTACGGGGTC
ATTAGTTCATAGCCCATATATGGAGTTCCGCGTTACATAACTTACGGTAAATGGCCCGCCTGGCTGACCG
CCCAACGACCCCCGCCCATTGACGTCAATAATGACGTATGTTCCCATAGTAACGCCAATAGGGACTTTCC
ATTGACGTCAATGGGTGGAGTATTTACGGTAAACTGCCCACTTGGCAGTACATCAAGTGTATCATATGCC
AAGTACGCCCCCTATTGACGTCAATGACGGTAAATGGCCCGCCTGGCATTATGCCCAGTACATGACCTTA
TGGGACTTTCCTACTTGGCAGTACATCTACGTATTAGTCATCGCTATTACCATGGTGATGCGGTTTTGGC
AGTACATCAATGGGCGTGGATAGCGGTTTGACTCACGGGGATTTCCAAGTCTCCACCCCATTGACGTCAA
TGGGAGTTTGTTTTGGCACCAAAATCAACGGGACTTTCCAAAATGTCGTAACAACTCCGCCCCATTGACG
CAAATGGGCGGTAGGCGTGTACGGTGGGAGGTCTATATAAGCAGAGCTCTCTGGCTAACTAGAGAACCCA
CTGCTTACTGGCTTATCGAAATTAATACGACTCACTATAGGGAGACCCAAGCTGGCTAGCGTTTAAACTT
ACCACCATGCTGCAGAACGAGCTTGCTCTTAAGTTGGCTGGACTTGATATTAACAAGACTGGAGGTTCTG
CCCGCGAGACCTTCCAGGCCTTCCGCACCGGTTCTGACCAACTGACTGAAGAGCAGATCGCAGAATTTAA
AGAGGCTTTCTCCCTATTTGACAAGGACGGGGATGGGACAATAACAACCAAGGAGCTGGGGACGGTGATG
CGGTCTCTGGGGCAGAACCCCACAGAAGCAGAGCTGCAGGACATGATCAATGAAGTAGATGCCGACGGTG
ACGGCACAATCGACTTCCCTGAGTTCCTGACAATGATGGCAAGAAAAATGAAAGACACAGACAGTGAAGA
AGAAATTAGAGAAGCGTTCCGTGTGTTTGATAAGGATGGCAATGGCTACATCAGTGCAGCAGAGCTTCGC
CACGTGATGACAAACCTTGGAGAGAAGTTAACAGATGAAGAGGTTGATGAAATGATCAGGGAAGCAGACA
TCGATGGGGATGGTCAGGTAAACTACGAAGAGTTTGTAGTGATGATGACAGCGAAGGAATTCCCTCCTCC
TCCGCCACCGCCACCACCGCCGCCGCCGCCACCACCACCTCCTCCGCCTCCTCCACCACCACCGCCACCG
CCTCCACCACCTGGCGGCAGCAGGGTCGACTCATCACGTCGTAAGATGAATAAGACAGGTCACGCACTGA
GAGCTATAGGTCGGCTGAGCTCACTCGAGGGCGGTTCTGACGTCGGCCGCAAGCTGATCATCGATCAGAA
CGTTTTTATCGAGGGTACGCTGCCGATGGGTGTCGTCCGCCCGCTGACTGAAGTCGAGATGGACCATTAC
CGCGAGCCGTTCCTGAATCCTGTTGACCGCGAGCCACTGTGGCGCTTCCCAAACGAGCTGCCAATCGCCG
GTGAGCCAGCGAACATCGTCGCGCTGGTCGAAGAATACATGGACTGGCTGCACCAGTCCCCTGTCCCGAA
GCTGCTGTTCTGGGGCACCCCAGGCGTTCTGATCCCACCGGCCGAAGCCGCTCGCCTGGCCAAAAGCCTG
CCTAACTGCAAGGCTGTGGACATCGGCCCGGGTCTGAATCTGCTGCAAGAAGACAACCCGGACCTGATCG
GCAGCGAGATCGCGCGCTGGCTGTCTACTCTGGAGATTGGTGGCACCGGTGGCTCTGGCGGTACCGGTGG
CTCTGGCGGTTCTATCGGTACTGGCTTTCCATTCGACCCCCATTATGTGGAAGTCCTGGGCGAGCGCATG
CACTACGTCGATGTTGGTCCGCGCGATGGCACCCCTGTGCTGTTCCTGCACGGTAACCCGACCTCCTCCT
ACGTGTGGCGCAACATCATCCCACATGTTGCACCGACCCATCGCTGCATTGCTCCAGACCTGATCGGTAT
GGGCAAATCCGACAAACCAGACCTGGGTTATTTCTTCGACGACCACGTCCGCTTCATGGATGCCTTCATC
GAAGCCCTGGGTCTGGAAGAGGTCGTCCTGGTCATTCACGACTGGGGCTCCGCTCTGGGTTTCCACTGGG
CCAAGCGCAATCCAGAGCGCGTCAAAGGTATTGCATTTATGGAGTTCATCCGCCCTATCCCGACCTGGGA
CGAATGGGGAGGTTCTATGGTGAGCAAGGGCGAGGAGCTGTTCACCGGGGTGGTGCCCATCCTGGTCGAG
CTGGACGGCGACGTAAACGGCCACAAGTTCAGCGTGTCCGGCGAGGGCGAGGGCGATGCCACCTACGGCA
AGCTGACCCTGAAGTTCATCTGCACCACCGGCAAGCTGCCCGTGCCCTGGCCCACCCTCGTGACCACCCT
GACCTACGGCGTGCAGTGCTTCAGCCGCTACCCCGACCACATGAAGCAGCACGACTTCTTCAAGTCCGCC
ATGCCCGAAGGCTACGTCCAGGAGCGCACCATCTTCTTCAAGGACGACGGCAACTACAAGACCCGCGCCG
AGGTGAAGTTCGAGGGCGACACCCTGGTGAACCGCATCGAGCTGAAGGGCATCGACTTCAAGGAGGACGG
CAACATCCTGGGGCACAAGCTGGAGTACAACTACAACAGCCACAACGTCTATATCATGGCCGACAAGCAG
AAGAACGGCATCAAGGTGAACTTCAAGATCCGCCACAACATCGAGGACGGCAGCGTGCAGCTCGCCGACC
ACTACCAGCAGAACACCCCCATCGGCGACGGCCCCGTGCTGCTGCCCGACAACCACTACCTGAGCACCCA
GTCCAAACTGAGCAAAGACCCCAACGAGAAGCGCGATCACATGGTCCTGCTGGAGTTCGTGACCGCCGCC
GGGATCACTCTCGGCATGGACGAGCTGTACAAGTAATCTAGAGGGCCCGTTTAAACCCGCTGATCAGCCT
CGACTGTGCCTTCTAGTTGCCAGCCATCTGTTGTTTGCCCCTCCCCCGTGCCTTCCTTGACCCTGGAAGG
TGCCACTCCCACTGTCCTTTCCTAATAAAATGAGGAAATTGCATCGCATTGTCTGAGTAGGTGTCATTCT
ATTCTGGGGGGTGGGGTGGGGCAGGACAGCAAGGGGGAGGATTGGGAAGACAATAGCAGGCATGCTGGGG
ATGCGGTGGGCTCTATGGCTTCTGAGGCGGAAAGAACCAGCTGGGGCTCTAGGGGGTATCCCC
[124 nt withheld, positions 3564-3687]
C
[91 nt withheld, positions 3689-3779]
AGGGTGATGGTTCACGTACCTAGAAGTTCCTATTCCGAAGTTCCTATTCTCTAGAAAGTATAGGAACTTC
CTTGGCCAAAAAGCCTGAACTCACCGCGACGTCTGTCGAGAAGTTTCTGATCGAAAAGTTCGACAGCGTC
TCCGACCTGATGCAGCTCTCGGAGGGCGAAGAATCTCGTGCTTTCAGCTTCGATGTAGGAGGGCGTGGAT
ATGTCCTGCGGGTAAATAGCTGCGCCGATGGTTTCTACAAAGATCGTTATGTTTATCGGCACTTTGCATC
GGCCGCGCTCCCGATTCCGGAAGTGCTTGACATTGGGGAATTCAGCGAGAGCCTGACCTATTGCATCTCC
CGCCGTGCACAGGGTGTCACGTTGCAAGACCTGCCTGAAACCGAACTGCCCGCTGTTCTGCAGCCGGTCG
CGGAGGCCATGGATGCGATCGCTGCGGCCGATCTTAGCCAGACGAGCGGGTTCGGCCCATTCGGACCGCA
AGGAATCGGTCAATACACTACATGGCGTGATTTCATATGCGCGATTGCTGATCCCCATGTGTATCACTGG
CAAACTGTGATGGACGACACCGTCAGTGCGTCCGTCGCGCAGGCTCTCGATGAGCTGATGCTTTGGGCCG
AGGACTGCCCCGAAGTCCGGCACCTCGTGCACGCGGATTTCGGCTCCAACAATGTCCTGACGGACAATGG
CCGCATAACAGCGGTCATTGACTGGAGCGAGGCGATGTTCGGGGATTCCCAATACGAGGTCGCCAACATC
TTCTTCTGGAGGCCGTGGTTGGCTTGTATGGAGCAGCAGACGCGCTACTTCGAGCGGAGGCATCCGGAGC
TTGCAGGATCGCCGCGGCTCCGGGCGTATATGCTCCGCATTGGTCTTGACCAACTCTATCAGAGCTTGGT
TGACGGCAATTTCGATGATGCAGCTTGGGCGCAGGGTCGATGCGACGCAATCGTCCGATCCGGAGCCGGG
ACTGTCGGGCGTACACAAATCGCCCGCAGAAGCGCGGCCGTCTGGACCGATGGCTGTGTAGAAGTACTCG
CCGATAGTGGAAACCGACGCCCCAGCACTCGTCCGAGGGCAAAGGAATAGCACGTACTACGAGATTTCGA
TTCCACCGCCGCCTTCTATGAAAGGTTGGGCTTCGGAATCGTTTTCCGGGACGCCGGCTGGATGATCCTC
CAGCGCGGGGATCTCATGCTGGAGTTCTTCGCCCACCCCAACTTGTTTATTGCAGCTTATAATGGTTACA
AATAAAGCAATAGCATCACAAATTTCACAAATAAAGCATTTTTTTCACTGCATTCTAGTTGTGGTTTGTC
CAAACTCATCAATGTATCTTATCATGTCTGTATACCGTCGACCTCTAGCTAGAGCTTGGCGTAATCATGG
TCATAGCTGTTTCCTGTGTGAAATTGTTATCCGCTCACAATTCCACACAACATACGAGCCGGAAGCATAA
AGTGTAAAGCCTGGGGTGCCTAATGAGTGAGCTAACTCACATTAATTGCGTTGCGCTCACTGCCCGCTTT
CCAGTCGGGAAACCTGTCGTGCCAGCTGCATTAATGAATCGGCCAACGCGCGGGGAGAGGCGGTTTGCGT
ATTGGGCGCTCTTCCGCTTCCTCGCTCACTGACTCGCTGCGCTCGGTCGTTCGGCTGCGGCGAGCGGTAT
CAGCTCACTCAAAGGCGGTAATACGGTTATCCACAGAATCAGGGGATAACGCAGGAAAGAACATGTGAGC
AAAAGGCCAGCAAAAGGCCAGGAACCGTAAAAAGGCCGCGTTGCTGGCGTTTTTCCATAGGCTCCGCCCC
CCCTGACGAGCATCACAAAAATCGACGCTCAAGTCAGAGGTGGCGAAACCCGACAGGACTATAAAGATAC
CAGGCGTTTCCCCCTGGAAGCTCCCTCGTGCGCTCTCCTGTTCCGACCCTGCCGCTTACCGGATACCTGT
CCGCCTTTCTCCCTTCGGGAAGCGTGGCGCTTTCTCATAGCTCACGCTGTAGGTATCTCAGTTCGGTGTA
GGTCGTTCGCTCCAAGCTGGGCTGTGTGCACGAACCCCCCGTTCAGCCCGACCGCTGCGCCTTATCCGGT
AACTATCGTCTTGAGTCCAACCCGGTAAGACACGACTTATCGCCACTGGCAGCAGCCACTGGTAACAGGA
TTAGCAGAGCGAGGTATGTAGGCGGTGCTACAGAGTTCTTGAAGTGGTGGCCTAACTACGGCTACACTAG
AAGAACAGTATTTGGTATCTGCGCTCTGCTGAAGCCAGTTACCTTCGGAAAAAGAGTTGGTAGCTCTTGA
TCCGGCAAACAAACCACCGCTGGTAGCGGTGGTTTTTTTGTTTGCAAGCAGCAGATTACGCGCAGAAAAA
AAGGATCTCAAGAAGATCCTTTGATCTTTTCTACGGGGTCTGACGCTCAGTGGAACGAAAACTCACGTTA
AGGGATTTTGGTCATGAGATTATCAAAAAGGATCTTCACCTAGATCCTTTTAAATTAAAAATGAAGTTTT
AAATCAATCTAAAGTATATATGAGTAAACTTGGTCTGACAGTTACCAATGCTTAATCAGTGAGGCACCTA
TCTCAGCGATCTGTCTATTTCGTTCATCCATAGTTGCCTGACTCCCCGTCGTGTAGATAACTACGATACG
GGAGGGCTTACCATCTGGCCCCAGTGCTGCAATGATACCGCGAGACCCACGCTCACCGGCTCCAGATTTA
TCAGCAATAAACCAGCCAGCCGGAAGGGCCGAGCGCAGAAGTGGTCCTGCAACTTTATCCGCCTCCATCC
AGTCTATTAATTGTTGCCGGGAAGCTAGAGTAAGTAGTTCGCCAGTTAATAGTTTGCGCAACGTTGTTGC
CATTGCTACAGGCATCGTGGTGTCACGCTCGTCGTTTGGTATGGCTTCATTCAGCTCCGGTTCCCAACGA
TCAAGGCGAGTTACATGATCCCCCATGTTGTGCAAAAAAGCGGTTAGCTCCTTCGGTCCTCCGATCGTTG
TCAGAAGTAAGTTGGCCGCAGTGTTATCACTCATGGTTATGGCAGCACTGCATAATTCTCTTACTGTCAT
GCCATCCGTAAGATGCTTTTCTGTGACTGGTGAGTACTCAACCAAGTCATTCTGAGAATAGTGTATGCGG
CGACCGAGTTGCTCTTGCCCGGCGTCAATACGGGATAATACCGCGCCACATAGCAGAACTTTAAAAGTGC
TCATCATTGGAAAACGTTCTTCGGGGCGAAAACTCTCAAGGATCTTACCGCTGTTGAGATCCAGTTCGAT
GTAACCCACTCGTGCACCCAACTGATCTTCAGCATCTTTTACTTTCACCAGCGTTTCTGGGTGAGCAAAA
ACAGGAAGGCAAAATGCCGCAAAAAAGGGAATAAGGGCGACACGGAAATGTTGAATACTCATACTCTTCC
TTTTTCAATATTATTGAAGCATTTATCAGGGTTATTGTCTCATGAGCGGATACATATTTGAATGTATTTA
GAAAAATAAACAAATAGGGGTTCCGCGCACATTTCCCCGAAAAGTGCCACCTGACGTC
